Addgene plasmid #87379: pMSCVpuro-Mito-DsRed1
Purpose: Retroviral transfection of cells to express DsRed1 (Ex555, Em585) localising to the mitochondrial matrix via the transit peptide from human TXN2 (Thioredoxin).
Depositing lab: Björn Stork. Depositing organization: Universitaetsklinikum Duesseldorf. Publication: The mycotoxin phomoxanthone A disturbs the form and function of the inner mitochondrial membrane. Bohler P, Stuhldreier F, Anand R, Kondadi AK, Schlutermann D, Berleth N, Deitersen J, Wallot-Hieke N, Wu W, Frank M, Niemann H, Wesbuer E, Barbian A, Luyten T, Parys JB, Weidtkamp-Peters S, Borchardt A, Reichert AS, Pena-Blanco A, Garcia-Saez AJ, Itskanov S, van der Bliek AM, Proksch P, Wesselborg S, Stork B. Cell Death Dis. 2018 Feb 19;9(3):286. doi: 10.1038/s41419-018-0312-8. PubMed 29459714.
Backbone
  Vector backbone: pMSCVpuro
  Backbone manufacturer: Clontech
  Backbone size w/o insert (bp): 6264
  Total vector size (bp): 7260
  Vector type: Mammalian Expression, Retroviral
  Selectable markers: Puromycin
Growth in bacteria
  Bacterial resistance: Ampicillin, 100 μg/mL
  Growth temperature: 37°C
  Growth strain: NEB Stable
  Copy number: High Copy
Gene/Insert
  Gene/Insert name: TXN2 mitochondrial transit peptide (alt name: Thioredoxin)
  Species: H. sapiens (human)
  Insert size (bp): 180
  Mutation: First 60 aa only
  GenBank ID: NM_012473.3
  Entrez Gene: TXN2 (a.k.a. COXPD29, MT-TRX, MTRX, TRX2, TXN)
  Promoter: Retroviral 5' LTR promoter
  Tag / fusion protein: DsRed1 (C terminal on insert)
  Cloning method: Restriction Enzyme; 5′ cloning site EcoRI (not destroyed); 3′ cloning site BamHI (not destroyed)
  Sequencing primers: 5′ pMSCV-F; 3′ pMSCV-R
Resource information
  A portion of this plasmid was derived from a plasmid made by: mito-DsRed1 was obtained from Prof. Du Feng (Guangzhou Medical University, China)
Terms and licenses: Academic/Nonprofit Terms; Industry Terms: Not Available to Industry
How to cite: pMSCVpuro-Mito-DsRed1 was a gift from Björn Stork (Addgene plasmid # 87379 ; http://n2t.net/addgene:87379 ; RRID:Addgene_87379)
