[The description below was written by a language model from this plasmid's Addgene catalogue record and pLannotate feature annotations shown in this document.]
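Description:
pMSCVpuro-Mito-DsRed1 is a 7,260 bp gammaretroviral expression plasmid built on the Clontech pMSCVpuro backbone and used to make mammalian cells that stably express a red fluorescent marker in the mitochondrial matrix. In bacteria it is maintained through a high-copy ColE1/pUC-type origin and selected with ampicillin via the β-lactamase gene. The rest of the bacterial backbone carries only non-functional remnants of older cloning vectors (fragments of lacI, lacZα, rop, bom and the tetracycline resistance gene).

The retroviral unit is flanked by murine embryonic stem cell virus 5' and 3' LTRs. It includes the Ψ packaging signal and a truncated, start-codon-less gag segment, which together allow the transcript to be packaged into virions when the viral proteins are supplied in trans by a packaging system. Transcription of the payload is driven by the 5' LTR. The insert, cloned between EcoRI and BamHI sites, encodes the first 60 amino acids of human TXN2 (mitochondrial thioredoxin). These residues act as a mitochondrial transit peptide and are fused at their C-terminus to mammalian codon-optimized wild-type DsRed1 (excitation about 555 nm, emission about 585 nm). A short annotated SV40 large T antigen fragment follows the DsRed1 coding region; the record does not explain it, but it may be sequence carried over from the source mito-DsRed1 plasmid. Downstream, a mouse PGK promoter drives puromycin N-acetyltransferase, so transduced cells can be selected with puromycin. The construct is suited to live or fixed imaging of mitochondrial morphology and matrix integrity in stable cell lines.
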