Features (pLannotate 1.2.2; 22 found; start..end, strand, type, name):
      1..517     +  LTR            5' LTR: 5' long terminal repeat from murine embryonic stem cell virus
    581..922     +  misc_feature   MESV Ψ: packaging signal of murine embryonic stem cell virus
    989..1405    +  CDS            gag (truncated): truncated Moloney murine leukemia virus (MMLV) gag gene lacking the start codon
   1412..1437    +  misc_feature   MCS (fragment): multiple cloning site
   1438..1617    +  CDS            TXN2 (fragment): THIOM_HUMAN - Also known as TRX2. Experimental evidence at protein level: Swiss-Prot protein existence level 1. Important for the control of mitochondrial reactive oxygen species homeostasis, apoptosis regulation and cell viability. Possesses a dithiol-reducing activity. From Homo sapiens (Human).
   1639..2319    +  CDS            DsRed1: wild-type DsRed mammalian codon-optimized
   2334..2417    +  CDS            large T antigen (fragment): large T antigen from SV40 (simian virus 40)
   2436..2935    +  promoter       PGK promoter: mouse phosphoglycerate kinase 1 promoter
   2956..3555    +  CDS            PuroR: puromycin N-acetyltransferase; pac from Streptomyces alboniger; confers resistance to puromycin
   3655..4169    +  LTR            3' LTR: 3' long terminal repeat from murine embryonic stem cell virus
   4331..4347    -  protein_bind   lac operator: The lac repressor binds to the lac operator to inhibit transcription in E. coli. This inhibition can be relieved by adding lactose or isopropyl-β-D-thiogalactopyranoside (IPTG). lac repressor encoded by lacI
   4355..4385    -  promoter       lac promoter: promoter for the E. coli lac operon
   4400..4421    -  protein_bind   CAP binding site: CAP binding activates transcription in the presence of cAMP. E. coli catabolite activator protein
   4434..4526    -  CDS            lacI (fragment): lac repressor; lacI; The lac repressor binds to the lac operator to inhibit transcription in E. coli. This inhibition can be relieved by adding lactose or isopropyl-β-D-thiogalactopyranoside (IPTG).
   4709..5297    -  rep_origin     ori: high-copy-number ColE1/pMB1/pBR322/pUC origin of replication
   5468..6328    -  CDS            AmpR: β-lactamase; bla; confers resistance to ampicillin, carbenicillin, and related antibiotics
   6329..6433    -  promoter       AmpR promoter: bla
   6528..6563    +  CDS            rop (fragment): Rop protein, which maintains plasmids at low copy number; rop
   6665..6764    +  misc_feature   bom (fragment): basis of mobility region from pBR322
   6770..6919    -  CDS            lacZα (fragment): LacZα fragment of β-galactosidase; lacZ fragment
   6919..7120    -  CDS            TcR (fragment): tetracycline efflux protein; tet; confers resistance to tetracycline
   7121..7219    +  CDS            env (fragment): murine leukemia virus gPr80 envelope polyprotein precursor; env; proteolytically cleaved into gp70SU and p15TM subunits
>Addgene plasmid #87379 | pMSCVpuro-Mito-DsRed1 | addgene full sequence | sequence record 212256 | Addgene Partial NGS Result
AATGAAAGACCCCACCTGTAGGTTTGGCAAGCTAGCTTAAGTAACGCCATTTTGCAAGGCATGGAAAATA
CATAACTGAGAATAGAGAAGTTCAGATCAAGGTTAGGAACAGAGAGACAGCAGAATATGGGCCAAACAGG
ATATCTGTGGTAAGCAGTTCCTGCCCCGGCTCAGGGCCAAGAACAGATGGTCCCCAGATGCGGTCCCGCC
CTCAGCAGTTTCTAGAGAACCATCAGATGTTTCCAGGGTGCCCCAAGGACCTGAAATGACCCTGTGCCTT
ATTTGAACTAACCAATCAGTTCGCTTCTCGCTTCTGTTCGCGCGCTTCTGCTCCCCGAGCTCAATAAAAG
AGCCCACAACCCCTCACTCGGCGCGCCAGTCCTCCGATAGACTGCGTCGCCCGGGTACCCGTATTCCCAA
TAAAGCCTCTTGCTGTTTGCATCCGAATCGTGGACTCGCTGATCCTTGGGAGGGTCTCCTCAGATTGATT
GACTGCCCACCTCGGGGGTCTTTCATTTGGAGGTTCCACCGAGATTTGGAGACCCCTGCCCAGGGACCAC
CGACCCCCCCGCCGGGAGGTAAGCTGGCCAGCGGTCGTTTCGTGTCTGTCTCTGTCTTTGTGCGTGTTTG
TGCCGGCATCTAATGTTTGCGCCTGCGTCTGTACTAGTTAGCTAACTAGCTCTGTATCTGGCGGACCCGT
GGTGGAACTGACGAGTTCTGAACACCCGGCCGCAACCCTGGGAGACGTCCCAGGGACTTTGGGGGCCGTT
TTTGTGGCCCGACCTGAGGAAGGGAGTCGATGTGGAATCCGACCCCGTCAGGATATGTGGTTCTGGTAGG
AGACGAGAACCTAAAACAGTTCCCGCCTCCGTCTGAATTTTTGCTTTCGGTTTGGAACCGAAGCCGCGCG
TCTTGTCTGCTGCAGCGCTGCAGCATCGTTCTGTGTTGTCTCTGTCTGACTGTGTTTCTGTATTTGTCTG
AAAATTAGGGCCAGACTGTTACCACTCCCTTAAGTTTGACCTTAGGTCACTGGAAAGATGTCGAGCGGAT
CGCTCACAACCAGTCGGTAGATGTCAAGAAGAGACGTTGGGTTACCTTCTGCTCTGCAGAATGGCCAACC
TTTAACGTCGGATGGCCGCGAGACGGCACCTTTAACCGAGACCTCATCACCCAGGTTAAGATCAAGGTCT
TTTCACCTGGCCCGCATGGACACCCAGACCAGGTCCCCTACATCGTGACCTGGGAAGCCTTGGCTTTTGA
CCCCCCTCCCTGGGTCAAGCCCTTTGTACACCCTAAGCCTCCGCCTCCTCTTCCTCCATCCGCCCCGTCT
CTCCCCCTTGAACCTCCTCGTTCGACCCCGCCTCGATCCTCCCTTTATCCAGCCCTCACTCCTTCTCTAG
GCGCCGGAATTAGATCTCGAGCTCAAGCTTCGAATTCATGGCTCAGCGACTTCTTCTGAGGAGGTTCCTG
GCCTCTGTCATCTCCAGGAAGCCCTCTCAGGGTCAGTGGCCACCCCTCACTTCCAGAGCCCTGCAGACCC
CACAATGCAGTCCTGGTGGCCTGACTGTAACACCCAACCCAGCCCGGACAATATACACCACGAGGATCTC
CTTGACACGGGATCCACCGGTCGCCACCATGGTGCGCTCCTCCAAGAACGTCATCAAGGAGTTCATGCGC
TTCAAGGTGCGCATGGAGGGCACCGTGAACGGCCACGAGTTCGAGATCGAGGGCGAGGGCGAGGGCCGCC
CCTACGAGGGCCACAACACCGTGAAGCTGAAGGTGACCAAGGGCGGCCCCCTGCCCTTCGCCTGGGACAT
CCTGTCCCCCCAGTTCCAGTACGGCTCCAAGGTGTACGTGAAGCACCCCGCCGACATCCCCGACTACAAG
AAGCTGTCCTTCCCCGAGGGCTTCAAGTGGGAGCGCGTGATGAACTTCGAGGACGGCGGCGTGGTGACCG
TGACCCAGGACTCCTCCCTGCAGGACGGCTGCTTCATCTACAAGGTGAAGTTCATCGGCGTGAACTTCCC
CTCCGACGGCCCCGTAATGCAGAAGAAGACCATGGGCTGGGAGGCCTCCACCGAGCGCCTGTACCCCCGC
GACGGCGTGCTGAAGGGCGAGATCCACAAGGCCCTGAAGCTGAAGGACGGCGGCCACTACCTGGTGGAGT
TCAAGTCCATCTACATGGCCAAGAAGCCCGTGCAGCTGCCCGGCTACTACTACGTGGACTCCAAGCTGGA
CATCACCTCCCACAACGAGGACTACACCATCGTGGAGCAGTACGAGCGCACCGAGGGCCGCCACCACCTG
TTCCTGTAGCGGCCGCGACTCTAGATCATAATCAGCCATACCACATTTGTAGAGGTTTTACTTGCTTTAA
AAAACCTCCCACACCTCCCCCTGAACCTGAAACATAAAATGAATGCAATTCTACCGGGTAGGGGAGGCGC
TTTTCCCAAGGCAGTCTGGAGCATGCGCTTTAGCAGCCCCGCTGGGCACTTGGCGCTACACAAGTGGCCT
CTGGCCTCGCACACATTCCACATCCACCGGTAGGCGCCAACCGGCTCCGTTCTTTGGTGGCCCCTTCGCG
CCACCTTCTACTCCTCCCCTAGTCAGGAAGTTCCCCCCCGCCCCGCAGCTCGCGTCGTGCAGGACGTGAC
AAATGGAAGTAGCACGTCTCACTAGTCTCGTGCAGATGGACAGCACCGCTGAGCAATGGAAGCGGGTAGG
CCTTTGGGGCAGCGGCCAATAGCAGCTTTGCTCCTTCGCTTTCTGGGCTCAGAGGCTGGGAAGGGGTGGG
TCCGGGGGCGGGCTCAGGGGCGGGCTCAGGGGCGGGGCGGGCGCCCGAAGGTCCTCCGGAGGCCCGGCAT
TCTGCACGCTTCAAAAGCGCACGTCTGCCGCGCTGTTCTCCTCTTCCTCATCTCCGGGCCTTTCGACCTG
CAGCCCAAGCTTACCATGACCGAGTACAAGCCCACGGTGCGCCTCGCCACCCGCGACGACGTCCCCAGGG
CCGTACGCACCCTCGCCGCCGCGTTCGCCGACTACCCCGCCACGCGCCACACCGTCGATCCGGACCGCCA
CATCGAGCGGGTCACCGAGCTGCAAGAACTCTTCCTCACGCGCGTCGGGCTCGACATCGGCAAGGTGTGG
GTCGCGGACGACGGCGCCGCGGTGGCGGTCTGGACCACGCCGGAGAGCGTCGAAGCGGGGGCGGTGTTCG
CCGAGATCGGCCCGCGCATGGCCGAGTTGAGCGGTTCCCGGCTGGCCGCGCAGCAACAGATGGAAGGCCT
CCTGGCGCCGCACCGGCCCAAGGAGCCCGCGTGGTTCCTGGCCACCGTCGGCGTCTCGCCCGACCACCAG
GGCAAGGGTCTGGGCAGCGCCGTCGTGCTCCCCGGAGTGGAGGCGGCCGAGCGCGCCGGGGTGCCCGCCT
TCCTGGAGACCTCCGCGCCCCGCAACCTCCCCTTCTACGAGCGGCTCGGCTTCACCGTCACCGCCGACGT
CGAGGTGCCCGAAGGACCGCGCACCTGGTGCATGACCCGCAAGCCCGGTGCCTGACGCCCGCCCCACGAC
CCGCAGCGCCCGACCGAAAGGAGCGCACGACCCCATGCATCGATAAAATAAAAGATTTTATTTAGTCTCC
AGAAAAAGGGGGGAATGAAAGACCCCACCTGTAGGTTTGGCAAGCTAGCTTAAGTAACGCCATTTTGCAA
GGCATGGAAAATACATAACTGAGAATAGAGAAGTTCAGATCAAGGTTAGGAACAGAGAGACAGCAGAATA
TGGGCCAAACAGGATATCTGTGGTAAGCAGTTCCTGCCCCGGCTCAGGGCCAAGAACAGATGGTCCCCAG
ATGCGGTCCCGCCCTCAGCAGTTTCTAGAGAACCATCAGATGTTTCCAGGGTGCCCCAAGGACCTGAAAT
GACCCTGTGCCTTATTTGAACTAACCAATCAGTTCGCTTCTCGCTTCTGTTCGCGCGCTTCTGCTCCCCG
AGCTCAATAAAAGAGCCCACAACCCCTCACTCGGCGCGCCAGTCCTCCGATAGACTGCGTCGCCCGGGTA
CCCGTGTATCCAATAAACCCTCTTGCAGTTGCATCCGACTTGTGGTCTCGCTGTTCCTTGGGAGGGTCTC
CTCTGAGTGATTGACTACCCGTCAGCGGGGGTCTTTCATGGGTAACAGTTTCTTGAAGTTGGAGAACAAC
ATTCTGAGGGTAGGAGTCGAATATTAAGTAATCCTGACTCAATTAGCCACTGTTTTGAATCCACATACTC
CAATACTCCTGAAATAGTTCATTATGGACAGCGCAGAAAGAGCTGGGGAGAATTGTGAAATTGTTATCCG
CTCACAATTCCACACAACATACGAGCCGGAAGCATAAAGTGTAAAGCCTGGGGTGCCTAATGAGTGAGCT
AACTCACATTAATTGCGTTGCGCTCACTGCCCGCTTTCCAGTCGGGAAACCTGTCGTGCCAGCTGCATTA
ATGAATCGGCCAACGCGCGGGGAGAGGCGGTTTGCGTATTGGGCGCTCTTCCGCTTCCTCGCTCACTGAC
TCGCTGCGCTCGGTCGTTCGGCTGCGGCGAGCGGTATCAGCTCACTCAAAGGCGGTAATACGGTTATCCA
CAGAATCAGGGGATAACGCAGGAAAGAACATGTGAGCAAAAGGCCAGCAAAAGGCCAGGAACCGTAAAAA
GGCCGCGTTGCTGGCGTTTTTCCATAGGCTCCGCCCCCCTGACGAGCATCACAAAAATCGACGCTCAAGT
CAGAGGTGGCGAAACCCGACAGGACTATAAAGATACCAGGCGTTTCCCCCTGGAAGCTCCCTCGTGCGCT
CTCCTGTTCCGACCCTGCCGCTTACCGGATACCTGTCCGCCTTTCTCCCTTCGGGAAGCGTGGCGCTTTC
TCATAGCTCACGCTGTAGGTATCTCAGTTCGGTGTAGGTCGTTCGCTCCAAGCTGGGCTGTGTGCACGAA
CCCCCCGTTCAGCCCGACCGCTGCGCCTTATCCGGTAACTATCGTCTTGAGTCCAACCCGGTAAGACACG
ACTTATCGCCACTGGCAGCAGCCACTGGTAACAGGATTAGCAGAGCGAGGTATGTAGGCGGTGCTACAGA
GTTCTTGAAGTGGTGGCCTAACTACGGCTACACTAGAAGAACAGTATTTGGTATCTGCGCTCTGCTGAAG
CCAGTTACCTTCGGAAAAAGAGTTGGTAGCTCTTGATCCGGCAAACAAACCACCGCTGGTAGCGGTGGTT
TTTTTGTTTGCAAGCAGCAGATTACGCGCAGAAAAAAAGGATCTCAAGAAGATCCTTTGATCTTTTCTAC
GGGGTCTGACGCTCAGTGGAACGAAAACTCACGTTAAGGGATTTTGGTCATGAGATTATCAAAAAGGATC
TTCACCTAGATCCTTTTAAATTAAAAATGAAGTTTTAAATCAATCTAAAGTATATATGAGTAAACTTGGT
CTGACAGTTACCAATGCTTAATCAGTGAGGCACCTATCTCAGCGATCTGTCTATTTCGTTCATCCATAGT
TGCCTGACTCCCCGTCGTGTAGATAACTACGATACGGGAGGGCTTACCATCTGGCCCCAGTGCTGCAATG
ATACCGCGAGACCCACGCTCACCGGCTCCAGATTTATCAGCAATAAACCAGCCAGCCGGAAGGGCCGAGC
GCAGAAGTGGTCCTGCAACTTTATCCGCCTCCATCCAGTCTATTAATTGTTGCCGGGAAGCTAGAGTAAG
TAGTTCGCCAGTTAATAGTTTGCGCAACGTTGTTGCCATTGCTACAGGCATCGTGGTGTCACGCTCGTCG
TTTGGTATGGCTTCATTCAGCTCCGGTTCCCAACGATCAAGGCGAGTTACATGATCCCCCATGTTGTGCA
AAAAAGCGGTTAGCTCCTTCGGTCCTCCGATCGTTGTCAGAAGTAAGTTGGCCGCAGTGTTATCACTCAT
GGTTATGGCAGCACTGCATAATTCTCTTACTGTCATGCCATCCGTAAGATGCTTTTCTGTGACTGGTGAG
TACTCAACCAAGTCATTCTGAGAATAGTGTATGCGGCGACCGAGTTGCTCTTGCCCGGCGTCAATACGGG
ATAATACCGCGCCACATAGCAGAACTTTAAAAGTGCTCATCATTGGAAAACGTTCTTCGGGGCGAAAACT
CTCAAGGATCTTACCGCTGTTGAGATCCAGTTCGATGTAACCCACTCGTGCACCCAACTGATCTTCAGCA
TCTTTTACTTTCACCAGCGTTTCTGGGTGAGCAAAAACAGGAAGGCAAAATGCCGCAAAAAAGGGAATAA
GGGCGACACGGAAATGTTGAATACTCATACTCTTCCTTTTTCAATATTATTGAAGCATTTATCAGGGTTA
TTGTCTCATGAGCGGATACATATTTGAATGTATTTAGAAAAATAAACAAATAGGGGTTCCGCGCACATTT
CCCCGAAAAGTGCCACCTGACGTCTAAGAAACCATTATTATCATGACATTAACCTATAAAAATAGGCGTA
TCACGAGGCCCTTTCGTCTCGCGCGTTTCGGTGATGACGGTGAAAACCTCTGACACATGCAGCTCCCGGA
GACGGTCACAGCTTGTCTGTAAGCGGATGCCGGGAGCAGACAAGCCCGTCAGGGCGCGTCAGCGGGTGTT
GGCGGGTGTCGGGGCTGGCTTAACTATGCGGCATCAGAGCAGATTGTACTGAGAGTGCACCATATGCGGT
GTGAAATACCGCACAGATGCGTAAGGAGAAAATACCGCATCAGGCGCCATTCGCCATTCAGGCTGCGCAA
CTGTTGGGAAGGGCGATCGGTGCGGGCCTCTTCGCTATTACGCCAGCTGGCGAAAGGGGGATGTGCTGCA
AGGCGATTAAGTTGGGTAACGCCAGGGTTTTCCCAGTCACGACGTTGTAAAACGACGGCGCAAGGAATGG
TGCATGCAAGGAGATGGCGCCCAACAGTCCCCCGGCCACGGGGCCTGCCACCATACCCACGCCGAAACAA
GCGCTCATGAGCCCGAAGTGGCGAGCCCGATCTTCCCCATCGGTGATGTCGGCGATATAGGCGCCAGCAA
CCGCACCTGTGGCGCCGGTGATGCCGGCCACGATGCGTCCGGCGTAGAGGCGATTAGTCCAATTTGTTAA
AGACAGGATATCAGTGGTCCAGGCTCTAGTTTTGACTCAACAATATCACCAGCTGAAGCCTATAGAGTAC
GAGCCATAGATAAAATAAAAGATTTTATTTAGTCTCCAGAAAAAGGGGGG
