>Addgene plasmid #87379 | pMSCVpuro-Mito-DsRed1 | depositor partial sequence | sequence record 170389 | sequenced part of plasmid
CCTTCTCTAGGCGCCGGAATTAGATCTCGAGCTCAAGCTTCGAATTCATGGCTCAGCGACTTCTTCTGAG
GAGGTTCCTGGCCTCTGTCATCTCCAGGAAGCCCTCTCAGGGTCAGTGGCCACCCCTCACTTCCAGAGCC
CTGCAGACCCCACAATGCAGTCCTGGTGGCCTGACTGTAACACCCAACCCAGCCCGGACAATATACACCA
CGAGGATCTCCTTGACACGGGATCCACCGGTCGCCACCATGGTGCGCTCCTCCAAGAACGTCATCAAGGA
GTTCATGCGCTTCAAGGTGCGCATGGAGGGCACCGTGAACGGCCACGAGTTCGAGATCGAGGGCGAGGGC
GAGGGCCGCCCCTACGAGGGCCACAACACCGTGAAGCTGAAGGTGACCAAGGGCGGCCCCCTGCCCTTCG
CCTGGGACATCCTGTCCCCCCAGTTCCAGTACGGCTCCAAGGTGTACGTGAAGCACCCCGCCGACATCCC
CGACTACAAGAAGCTGTCCTTCCCCGAGGGCTTCAAGTGGGAGCGCGTGATGAACTTCGAGGACGGCGGC
GTGGTGACCGTGACCCAGGACTCCTCCCTGCAGGACGGCTGCTTCATCTACAAGGTGAAGTTCATCGGCG
TGAACTTCCCCTCCGACGGCCCCGTAATGCAGAAGAAGACCATGGGCTGGGAGGCCTCCACCGAGCGCCT
GTACCCCCGCGACGGCGTGCTGAAGGGCGAGATCCACAAGGCCCTGAAGCTGAAGGACGGCGGCCACTAC
CTGGTGGAGTTCAAGTCCATCTACATGGCCAAGAAGCCCGTGCAGCTGCCCGGCTACTACTACGTGGACT
CCAAGCTGGACATCACCTCCCACAACGAGGACTACACCATCGTGGAGCAGTACGAGCGCACCGAGGGCCG
CCACCACCTGTTCCTGTAGCGGCCGCGACTCTAGATCATAATCAGCCATACCACATTTGTAGAGGTTTTA
CTTGCTTTAAAAAACCTCCCACACCTCCCCCTGAACCTGAAACATAAAATGAATGCA
